Addgene plasmid #71876: pET-Sac-Abeta(M1-40)
Purpose: Expresses the amyloid-beta protein (40 aa), containing an exogenous methionine (Abeta(M1-40)), when expressed in BL21* DE3 p LysS E. coli cells
Depositing lab: Dominic Walsh. Depositing organization: University College Dublin. Publication: A facile method for expression and purification of the Alzheimer's disease-associated amyloid beta-peptide. Walsh DM, Thulin E, Minogue AM, Gustavsson N, Pang E, Teplow DB, Linse S. FEBS J. 2009 Mar;276(5):1266-81. doi: 10.1111/j.1742-4658.2008.06862.x. PubMed 19175671.
Backbone
  Vector backbone: pET vector
  Backbone manufacturer: unknown
  Backbone size w/o insert (bp): 4700
  Modifications to backbone: Vector is a modified pET vector. Restriction digest sites for Abeta gene are Nde1 (5') and Sac1 (3')
  Vector type: Bacterial Expression
Growth in bacteria
  Bacterial resistance: Ampicillin, 100 μg/mL
  Growth temperature: 37°C
  Growth strain: DH5alpha
  Copy number: Low Copy
Gene/Insert
  Gene/Insert name: Abeta(M1-40) (alt names: amyloid-beta 40; abeta 40)
  Species: H. sapiens (human)
  Entrez Gene: APP (a.k.a. AAA, ABETA, ABPP, AD1, APPI, CTFgamma, CVAP, PN-II, PN2, alpha-sAPP, preA4)
  Promoter: T7
  Cloning method: Restriction Enzyme; 5′ cloning site Nde1 (not destroyed); 3′ cloning site Sac1 (not destroyed)
  Sequencing primers: 5′ 5'- ATG GAC GCT GAA TTC CGT CAC GAC TCT GGT TAC GAA GTT CAC CAC CAG AAG CTG GTG -3'; 3′ 5'- CAC AAC GCC ACC AAC CAT CAG ACC GAT GAT AGC ACC CTT GTT AGA ACC CAC -3'
Terms and licenses: Academic/Nonprofit Terms; Industry Terms: Not Available to Industry
How to cite: pET-Sac-Abeta(M1-40) was a gift from Dominic Walsh (Addgene plasmid # 71876 ; http://n2t.net/addgene:71876 ; RRID:Addgene_71876)
