[The description below was written by a language model from this plasmid's Addgene catalogue record and pLannotate feature annotations shown in this document.]
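Description:
pET-Sac-Abeta(M1-40) is a bacterial expression plasmid of about 4.7 kb, built on a modified pET backbone, for recombinant production of the human Alzheimer's disease-associated amyloid-beta 40 peptide in E. coli. It is maintained through a ColE1/pBR322-type origin accompanied by the rop gene and the bom mobility region, consistent with the catalogue's low-copy designation. Selection is by ampicillin through the β-lactamase gene and its own promoter. The annotation also detects two fragments of the tetracycline efflux gene and the tet promoter. These appear to be pBR322-derived remnants interrupted by the expression cassette rather than a functional marker, and the record lists only ampicillin resistance.

The expression cassette consists of a T7 promoter, the efficient ribosome binding site from phage T7 gene 10, the short Abeta coding sequence, and a T7 terminator. The insert was cloned between NdeI (5') and SacI (3') sites, both retained. It derives from human APP, although the automated annotation matched it to a cat APP orthologue, presumably reflecting conservation of this region. An exogenous initiator methionine precedes the natural first residue, giving the peptide the name Abeta(M1-40). No fusion tag is described for the product. A small fragment resembling a T7 gene 10B-derived solubility tag is annotated downstream of the insert, but it appears to be residual vector sequence near the terminator.

Because transcription depends on T7 RNA polymerase, expression is intended in a DE3 lysogen; the record specifies BL21* DE3 pLysS. The plasmid serves as a source of Abeta peptide for purification, as described in the associated publication.
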