Features (pLannotate 1.2.2; 14 found; start..end, strand, type, name):
      1..19      +  promoter       T7 promoter: promoter for bacteriophage T7 RNA polymerase
     51..73      +  RBS            RBS: efficient ribosome binding site from bacteriophage T7 gene 10 (Olins and Rangwala, 1989)
     84..203     +  CDS            APP (sequence partly withheld): A4_FELCA - Experimental evidence at protein level: Swiss-Prot protein existence level 1. Functions as a cell surface receptor and performs physiological functions on the surface of neurons relevant to neurite growth, neuronal adhesion and axonogenesis. Interaction between APP molecules on neighboring cells promotes synaptogenesis. Involved in cell mobility and transcription regulation through protein-protein interactions (By similarity). Can promote transcription activation through binding to APBB1-KAT5 and inhibit Notch signaling through interaction with Numb (By similarity). Couples to apopt
    222..271     +  CDS            SET1 (fragment): solubility-enhancement tag derived from T7 phage gene 10B
    279..326     +  terminator     T7 terminator: transcription terminator for bacteriophage T7 RNA polymerase
    352..644     -  CDS            TcR (fragment): tetracycline efflux protein; tet; confers resistance to tetracycline
    692..720     -  promoter       tet promoter: E. coli promoter for tetracycline efflux protein gene
    833..937     +  promoter       AmpR promoter: bla
    938..1798    +  CDS            AmpR: β-lactamase; bla; confers resistance to ampicillin, carbenicillin, and related antibiotics
   1969..2557    +  rep_origin     ori: high-copy-number ColE1/pMB1/pBR322/pUC origin of replication
   2743..2882    -  misc_feature   bom: basis of mobility region from pBR322
   2984..3175    -  CDS            rop: Rop protein, which maintains plasmids at low copy number; rop
   3192..3572    +  CDS            YPB1_ECOLX: Protein predicted: Swiss-Prot protein existence level 4. From Escherichia coli.
   3814..4714    -  CDS            TcR (fragment): tetracycline efflux protein; tet; confers resistance to tetracycline
>Addgene plasmid #71876 | pET-Sac-Abeta(M1-40) | addgene full sequence | sequence record 228467 | Addgene NGS Result
TAATACGACTCACTATAGGGAGACCACAACGGTTTCCCTCTAGAAATAATTTTGTTTAACTTTAAGAAGG
AGATATACATATGGACGCTGAATTCCGTCACGACTCTGGTTACGAAGTTCACCACCAGAAGCTGGTGTTC
TTC
[60 nt withheld, positions 144-203]
TAATAGGAGCTCGATCCGGCTGCTAACAAAGCCCGAAAGGAAGCTGAGTTGGCTGCTGCCACCGCTGAGC
AATAACTAGCATAACCCCTTGGGGCCTCTAAACGGGTCTTGAGGGGTTTTTTGCTGAAAGGAGGAACTAT
ATCCGGATATCCACAGGACGGGTGTGGTCGCCATGATCGCGTAGTCGATAGTGGCTCCAAGTAGCGAAGC
GAGCAGGACTGGGCGGCGGCCAAAGCGGTCGGACAGTGCTCCGAGAACGGGTGCGCATAGAAATTGCATC
AACGCATATAGCGCTAGCAGCACGCCATAGTGACTGGCGATGCTGTCGGAATGGACGATATCCCGCAAGA
GGCCCGGCAGTACCGGCATAACCAAGCCTATGCCTACAGCATCCAGGGTGACGGTGCCGAGGATGACGAT
GAGCGCATTGTTAGATTTCATACACGGTGCCTGACTGCGTTAGCAATTTAACTGTGATAAACTACCGCAT
TAAAGCTTATCGATGATAAGCTGTCAAACATGAGAATTCTTGAAGACGAAAGGGCCTCGTGATACGCCTA
TTTTTATAGGTTAATGTCATGATAATAATGGTTTCTTAGACGTCAGGTGGCACTTTTCGGGGAAATGTGC
GCGGAACCCCTATTTGTTTATTTTTCTAAATACATTCAAATATGTATCCGCTCATGAGACAATAACCCTG
ATAAATGCTTCAATAATATTGAAAAAGGAAGAGTATGAGTATTCAACATTTCCGTGTCGCCCTTATTCCC
TTTTTTGCGGCATTTTGCCTTCCTGTTTTTGCTCACCCAGAAACGCTGGTGAAAGTAAAAGATGCTGAAG
ATCAGTTGGGTGCACGAGTGGGTTACATCGAACTGGATCTCAACAGCGGTAAGATCCTTGAGAGTTTTCG
CCCCGAAGAACGTTTTCCAATGATGAGCACTTTTAAAGTTCTGCTATGTGGCGCGGTATTATCCCGTGTT
GACGCCGGGCAAGAGCAACTCGGTCGCCGCATACACTATTCTCAGAATGACTTGGTTGAGTACTCACCAG
TCACAGAAAAGCATCTTACGGATGGCATGACAGTAAGAGAATTATGCAGTGCTGCCATAACCATGAGTGA
TAACACTGCGGCCAACTTACTTCTGACAACGATCGGAGGACCGAAGGAGCTAACCGCTTTTTTGCACAAC
ATGGGGGATCATGTAACTCGCCTTGATCGTTGGGAACCGGAGCTGAATGAAGCCATACCAAACGACGAGC
GTGACACCACGATGCCTGCAGCAATGGCAACAACGTTGCGCAAACTATTAACTGGCGAACTACTTACTCT
AGCTTCCCGGCAACAATTAATAGACTGGATGGAGGCGGATAAAGTTGCAGGACCACTTCTGCGCTCGGCC
CTTCCGGCTGGCTGGTTTATTGCTGATAAATCTGGAGCCGGTGAGCGTGGGTCTCGCGGTATCATTGCAG
CACTGGGGCCAGATGGTAAGCCCTCCCGTATCGTAGTTATCTACACGACGGGGAGTCAGGCAACTATGGA
TGAACGAAATAGACAGATCGCTGAGATAGGTGCCTCACTGATTAAGCATTGGTAACTGTCAGACCAAGTT
TACTCATATATACTTTAGATTGATTTAAAACTTCATTTTTAATTTAAAAGGATCTAGGTGAAGATCCTTT
TTGATAATCTCATGACCAAAATCCCTTAACGTGAGTTTTCGTTCCACTGAGCGTCAGACCCCGTAGAAAA
GATCAAAGGATCTTCTTGAGATCCTTTTTTTCTGCGCGTAATCTGCTGCTTGCAAACAAAAAAACCACCG
CTACCAGCGGTGGTTTGTTTGCCGGATCAAGAGCTACCAACTCTTTTTCCGAAGGTAACTGGCTTCAGCA
GAGCGCAGATACCAAATACTGTCCTTCTAGTGTAGCCGTAGTTAGGCCACCACTTCAAGAACTCTGTAGC
ACCGCCTACATACCTCGCTCTGCTAATCCTGTTACCAGTGGCTGCTGCCAGTGGCGATAAGTCGTGTCTT
ACCGGGTTGGACTCAAGACGATAGTTACCGGATAAGGCGCAGCGGTCGGGCTGAACGGGGGGTTCGTGCA
CACAGCCCAGCTTGGAGCGAACGACCTACACCGAACTGAGATACCTACAGCGTGAGCTATGAGAAAGCGC
CACGCTTCCCGAAGGGAGAAAGGCGGACAGGTATCCGGTAAGCGGCAGGGTCGGAACAGGAGAGCGCACG
AGGGAGCTTCCAGGGGGAAACGCCTGGTATCTTTATAGTCCTGTCGGGTTTCGCCACCTCTGACTTGAGC
GTCGATTTTTGTGATGCTCGTCAGGGGGGCGGAGCCTATGGAAAAACGCCAGCAACGCGGCCTTTTTACG
GTTCCTGGCCTTTTGCTGGCCTTTTGCTCACATGTTCTTTCCTGCGTTATCCCCTGATTCTGTGGATAAC
CGTATTACCGCCTTTGAGTGAGCTGATACCGCTCGCCGCAGCCGAACGACCGAGCGCAGCGAGTCAGTGA
GCGAGGAAGCGGAAGAGCGCCTGATGCGGTATTTTCTCCTTACGCATCTGTGCGGTATTTCACACCGCAA
TGGTGCACTCTCAGTACAATCTGCTCTGATGCCGCATAGTTAAGCCAGTATACACTCCGCTATCGCTACG
TGACTGGGTCATGGCTGCGCCCCGACACCCGCCAACACCCGCTGACGCGCCCTGACGGGCTTGTCTGCTC
CCGGCATCCGCTTACAGACAAGCTGTGACCGTCTCCGGGAGCTGCATGTGTCAGAGGTTTTCACCGTCAT
CACCGAAACGCGCGAGGCAGCTGCGGTAAAGCTCATCAGCGTGGTCGTGAAGCGATTCACAGATGTCTGC
CTGTTCATCCGCGTCCAGCTCGTTGAGTTTCTCCAGAAGCGTTAATGTCTGGCTTCTGATAAAGCGGGCC
ATGTTAAGGGCGGTTTTTTCCTGTTTGGTCACTGATGCCTCCGTGTAAGGGGGATTTCTGTTCATGGGGG
TAATGATACCGATGAAACGAGAGAGGATGCTCACGATACGGGTTACTGATGATGAACATGCCCGGTTACT
GGAACGTTGTGAGGGTAAACAACTGGCGGTATGGATGCGGCGGGACCAGAGAAAAATCACTCAGGGTCAA
TGCCAGCGCTTCGTTAATACAGATGTAGGTGTTCCACAGGGTAGCCAGCAGCATCCTGCGATGCAGATCC
GGAACATAATGGTGCAGGGCGCTGACTTCCGCGTTTCCAGACTTTACGAAACACGGAAACCGAAGACCAT
TCATGTTGTTGCTCAGGTCGCAGACGTTTTGCAGCAGCAGTCGCTTCACGTTCGCTCGCGTATCGGTGAT
TCATTCTGCTAACCAGTAAGGCAACCCCGCCAGCCTAGCCGGGTCCTCAACGACAGGAGCACGATCATGC
GCACCCGTGGCCAGGACCCAACGCTGCCCGAGATGCGCCGCGTGCGGCTGCTGGAGATGGCGGACGCGAT
GGATATGTTCTGCCAAGGGTTGGTTTGCGCATTCACAGTTCTCCGCAAGAATTGATTGGCTCCAATTCTT
GGAGTGGTGAATCCGTTAGCGAGGTGCCGCCGGCTTCCATTCAGGTCGAGGTGGCCCGGCTCCATGCACC
GCGACGCAACGCGGGGAGGCAGACAAGGTATAGGGCGGCGCCTACAATCCATGCCAACCCGTTCCATGTG
CTCGCCGAGGCGGCATAAATCGCCGTGACGATCAGCGGTCCAATGATCGAAGTTAGGCTGGTAAGAGCCG
CGAGCGATCCTTGAAGCTGTCCCTGATGGTCGTCATCTACCTGCCTGGACAGCATGGCCTGCAACGCGGG
CATCCCGATGCCGCCGGAAGCGAGAAGAATCATAATGGGGAAGGCCATCCAGCCTCGCGTCGCGAACGCC
AGCAAGACGTAGCCCAGCGCGTCGGCCGCCATGCCGGCGATAATGGCCTGCTTCTCGCCGAAACGTTTGG
TGGCGGGACCAGTGACGAAGGCTTGAGCGAGGGCGTGCAAGATTCCGAATACCGCAAGCGACAGGCCGAT
CATCGTCGCGCTCCAGCGAAAGCGGTCCTCGCCGAAAATGACCCAGAGCGCTGCCGGCACCTGTCCTACG
AGTTGCATGATAAAGAAGACAGTCATAAGTGCGGCGACGATAGTCATGCCCCGCGCCCACCGGAAGGAGC
TGACTGGGTTGAAGGCTCTCAAGGGCATCGGTCGACGCTCTCCCTTATGCGACTCCTGCATTAGGAAGCA
GCCCAGTAGTAGGTTGAGGCCGTTGAGCACCGCCGCCGCAAGGAATGGTGCATGCAAGGAGATGGCGCCC
AACAGTCCCCCGGCCACGGGGCCTGCCACCATACCCACGCCGAAACAAGCGCTCATGAGCCCGAAGTGGC
GAGCCCGATCTTCCCCATCGGTGATGTCGGCGATATAGGCGCCAGCAACCGCACCTGTGGCGCCGGTGAT
GCCGGCCACGATGCGTCCGGCGTAGAGGATCGAGATCTCGATCCCGCGAAAT
