>Addgene plasmid #71876 | pET-Sac-Abeta(M1-40) | depositor partial sequence | sequence record 131120 | T7 primer
ATGGACGCTGAATTCCGTCACGACTCTGGTTACGAAGTTCACCACCAGAAGCTGGTGTTCTTC
[60 nt withheld, positions 64-123]
