>Addgene plasmid #71876 | pET-Sac-Abeta(M1-40) | addgene partial sequence | sequence record 133312 | T7 5'-TAATACGACTCACTATAGGG-3'
AGAAGGAGATATACATATGGACGCTGAATTCCGTCACGACTCTGGTTACGAAGTTCACCACCAGAAGCTG
GTGTTCTTC
[60 nt withheld, positions 80-139]
TAATAGGAGCTCGATCCGGCTGCTAACAAAGCCCGAAAGGAAGCTGAGTTGGCTGCTGCCACCGCTGAGC
AATAACTAGCATAACCCCTTGGGGCCTCTAAACGGGTCTTGAGGGGTTTTTTGCTGAAAGGAGGAACTAT
ATCCGGATATCCACAGGACGGGTGTGGTCGCCATGATCGCGTAGTCGATAGTGGCTCCAAGTAGCGAAGC
GAGCAGGACTGGGCGGCGGCCAAAGCGGTCGGACAGTGCTCCGAGAACGGGTGCGCATAGAAATTGCATC
AACGCATATAGCGCTAGCAGCACGCCATAGTGACTGGCGATGCTGTCGGAATGGACGATATCCCGCAAGA
GGCCCGGCAGTACCGGCATAACCAAGCCTATGCCTACAGCATCCAGGGTGACGGTGCCGAGGATGACGAT
GAGCGCATTGTTAGATTTCATACACGGTGCCTGACTGCGTTAGCAATTTAACTGTGATAAACTACCGCAT
TAAAGCTTATCGATGATAAGCTGTCAAACATGAGAATTCTTGAAGACGAAAGGGCCTCGTGATACGCCTA
TTTTTATAGGTTAATGTCATGATAATAATGGTTTCTTAGACGTCAGGTGGCACTT
