>Addgene plasmid #71876 | pET-Sac-Abeta(M1-40) | addgene partial sequence | sequence record 133408 | T7term 5'-GCTAGTTATTGCTCAGCGG-3'
GCAGCCGGATCGAGCTCCTATTA
[60 nt withheld, positions 24-83]
GAAGAACACCAGCTTCTGGTGGTGAACTTCGTAACCAGAGTCGTGACGGAATTCAGCGTCCATATGTATA
TCTCCTTCTTAAAGTTAAACAAAATTATTTCTAGAGGGAAACCGTTGTGGTCTCCCTATAGTGAGTCGTA
TTAATTTCGCGGGATCGAGATCTCGATCCTCTACGCCGGACGCATCGTGGCCGGCATCACCGGCGCCACA
GGTGCGGTTGCTGGCGCCTATATCGCCGACATCACCGATGGGGAAGATCGGGCTCGCCACTTCGGGCTCA
TGAGCGCTTGTTTCGGCGTGGGTATGGTGGCAGGCCCCGTGGCCGGGGGACTGTTGGGCGCCATCTCCTT
GCATGCACCATTCCTTGCGGCGGCGGTGCTCAACGGCCTCAACCTACTACTGGGCTGCTTCCTAATGCAG
GAGTCGCATAAGGGAGAGCGTCGACCGATGCCCTTGAGAGCCTTCAACCCAGTCAGCTCCTTCCGGTGGG
CGCGGGGCATGACTATCGTCGCCGCACTTATGACTGTCTTCTTTATCATGCAACTCGTAGGACAGGTGCC
GGCAGCGCTCTGGGTCATTTTCGGCGAGGACCGCTTTCGCTGGAGCGCGACGATGATCGGCCTGTCGCTT
GCGGTATTCGGAATCTTGCACGCCCTCGCTCAAGCCTTCGTCACTGGTCCCGCCACCAAACGTTTCGGCG
AGAAGCAGGCCATTATCGCCGGCATGGCGGCCGACGCGCTGGGCTACGTCTTGCTGGCGTTCGCGACGCG
AGGCTGGATGGCCTTCC
